>Addgene plasmid #218317 | pQLL-Tc1-3_FR-10 kb | addgene full sequence | sequence record 445030 | Addgene NGS Result
TTTCTCAAGGTCCAACTTATGTTTTCTTAATTTTTAAAAAAATCTTGACCATTCTCCACTCTCTAAAATA
ATCCACAGTGAGAGAAACATTCTTTTCCCCCATCCCATAAATACCTCTATTAAATATGGAAAATCTGGGC
ATGGTGTCTCACACCTGTAATCCCAGCACTTTGGGAGGCTGAGGTGGGTGGACTGCTTGGAGCTCAGGAG
TTCAAGACCATCTTGGACAACATGGTGATACCCTGCCTCTACAAAAAGTACAAAAATTAGCCTGGCATGG
TGGTGTGCACCTGTAATCCCAGCTATTAGGGTGGCTGAGGCAGGAGAATTGCTTGAACCCGGGAGGCGGA
GGTTGCAGTGAGCTGAGATCGTGCCACTGCACTCCAGCCTGGGGGACAGAGCACATTATAATTAACTGTT
ATTTTTTACTTGGACTCTTGTGGGGAATAAGATACATGTTTTATTCTTATTTATGATTCAAGCACTGAAA
ATAGTGTTTAGCATCCAGCAGGTGCTTCAAAACCATTTGCTGAATGATTACTATACTTTTTACAAGCTCA
GCTCCCTCTATCCCTTCCAGCATCCTCATCTCTGATTAAATAAGCTTCAGTTTTTCCTTAGTTCCTGTTA
CATTTCTGTGTGTCTCCATTAGTGACCTCCCATAGTCCAAGCATGAGCAGTTCTGGCCAGGCCCCTGTCG
GGGTCAGTGCCCCACCCCCGCCTTCTGGTTCTGTGTAACCTTCTAAGCAAACCTTCTGGCTCAAGCACAG
CAATGCTGAGTCATGATGAGTCATGCTGAGGCTTAGGGTGTGTGCCCAGATGTTCTCAGCCTAGAGTGAT
GACTCCTATCTGGGTCCCCAGCAGGATGCTTACAGGGCAGATGGCAAAAAAAAGGAGAAGCTGACCACCT
GACTAAAACTCCACCTCAAACGGCATCATAAAGAAAATGGATGCCTGAGACAGAATGTGACATATTCTAG
AATATATTATTTCCTGAATATATATATATATATATATACATATACGTATATATATATATATATATATATT
TGTTGTTATCAATTGCCATAGAATGATTAGTTATTGTGAATCAAATATTTATCTTGCAGGTGGCCTCTAT
ACCTAGAAGCGGCAGAATCAGGCTTTATTAATACATGTGTATAGATTTTTAGGATCTATACACATGTATT
AATATGAAACAAGGATATGGAAGAGGAAGGCATGAAAACAGGAAAAGAAAACAAACCTTGTTTGCCATTT
TAAGGCACCCCTGGACAGCTAGGTGGCAAAAGGAAGCTTCCCTTTGGTCTCCCCCTCTTAAGTACCACAT
TTGTAGAGGTTTTACTTGCTTTAAAAAACCTCCCACACCTCCCCCTGAACCTGAAACATAAAATGAATGC
AATTGTTGTTGTTAACTTGTTTATTGCAGCTTATAATGGTTACAAATAAAGCAATAGCATCACAAATTTC
ACAAATAAAGCATTTTTTTCACTGCATTCTAGTTGTGGTTTGTCCAAACTCAATCGATGCGAGGGGGCAG
GGCCTGCATGTGAAGGGCGTCGTAGGTGTCCTTGGTGGCTGTACTGAGACCCTGGTAAAGGCCATCGTGC
CCCTTGCCCCTCCGGCGCTCGCCTTTCATCCCAATCTCACTGTAGGCCTCCGCCATCTTATCTTTCTGCA
GTTCATTGTACAGGCCTTCCTGAGGGTTCTTCCTTCTCGGCTTTCCCCCCATCTCAGGGTCCCGGCCACG
TCTCTTGTCCAAAACATCGTACTCCTCTCTTCGTCCTAGATTGAGCTCGTTATAGAGCTGGTTCTGGCCC
TGCTGGTACGCGGGGGCGTCTGCGCTCCTGCTGAACTTCACTCTGGAGCGATAGGCTGCGAAGTCGCGTG
GTGGGGCATAGGGCTGGTAATGCTTGCGGGTGGGCCCGGGGCGGCGGGGAGTCATGTTCATGTAGTCACT
GTGCAGGAGCCTGCTCCTCTTACTCCTCACCCAGAAAATAATAAAGGCCACTGTTACTAGCAAGCTATAG
CAAGCCAGGACTCCCCCAACCACCACCAGCACCCAAAAATCACAGGCGAAGTCCAGCCCCCTCGTGTGCA
CTGCGCCCCCCGCCGCTGGCCGGCACGCCTCTGGGCGCAGGGACAGGGGCTGCGACGCGATGGTGGGCGC
CGGTGTTGGTGGTCGCGGCGCTGGCGTCGTGGTCAGCACTGTCAGTTGCGTGCCTCCACCGAAAACAGCG
GCTGAACTATGCCAAATCATACAGTAATAATCGGCCTCGTCCTCGGACCTGAGACCTGAGATGAGCAGCA
CACCCGCATTGGCGCTTGCGTCTTTAGATCCACTAAACCTTGATGGAACTCCAGATCCCTGCTGCTTATC
TGAGTCGCTCTTGTAATTGAGAAGGTATTGGGGAGGAGAACCTGGTTTTTGCTGATACCAGTAGATCCTG
TAAGGCCCTACATTGATTCCTGACCTCAGTGTACACGTCAAAGAAGCGGAGGCACCGGGGCTTGCACTGA
GGGAGGATGATTGCGTGAGAACAGGTTGGCTACCCCCCCCTCCGGACCCGCCCCCACCGGAACCTCCACC
GCCTGAGCCCAGGATCCCACTGGACACGGTGACGGTTGTACCTTGTCCCCAAACGTCCATACCATAGTAG
TAAGTCATCATACCCCGCGCACAATAGTAAACAGCTGTGTCTTCGGGAGTTACACTATTAAGCTGAAGAG
AGAACTGGTTTTTGGAAGTATCTGGATTTATAGACATCCTGCTTTTCACACTTACAGCATAATCATTATA
CCATTTACTGCGGTAGTATGTTCTACCGAGCCATTCCAACCCTCGACTGGGGGACTGCCTGATCCAATTC
CATGTCGCGGAGTTACTACTCACTGAATCACCTGATATGGCACAGGTAAGACTAAGAGTCTGGGAAGGAG
TGACCAGACCGGGGCCAGATTGTTGGAGTTGCACTTGCGGCCTGGCGGCGTGGAGCAGCAAGGCCAGCGG
CAGGAGCAAGGCGGTCACTGGTAAGGCCTTATCGTCATCGTCTTTGTAATCCATGGTGGCGACCGGTGGA
TCCCTCACGACACCTGAAATGGAAGAAAAAAACTTTGAACCACTGTCTGAGGCTTGAGAATGAACCAAGA
TCCAAACTCAAAAAGGGCAAATTCCAAGGAGAATTACATCAAGTGCCAAGCTGGCCTAACTTCAGTCTCC
ACCCACTCAGTGTGGGGAAACTCCATCGCATAAAACCCCTCCCCCCAACCTAAAGACGACGTACTCCAAA
AGCTCGAGAACTAATCGAGGTGCCTGGACGGCGCCCGGTACTCAGTGGAGTCACATGAAGCGACGGCTGA
GGACGGAAAGGCCCTTTTCCTTTGTGTGGGTGACTCACCCGCCCGCTCTCCCGAGCGCCGCGTCCTCCAT
TTTGAGCTCCCTGCAGCAGGGCCGGGAAGCGGCCATCTTTCCGCTCACGCAACTGGTGCCGACCGGGCCA
GCCTTGCCGCCCAGGGCGGGGCGATACACGGCGGCGCGAGGCCAGGCACCAGAGCAGGCCGGCGAGCTTG
AGACTACCCCCGTCCGATTCTCGGTGGCCGCGCTCGCAGGCCCCGCCTCGCCGAACATGTGCGCTGGGAC
GCACGGGCCCCGTCGCCGCCCGCGGCCCCAAAAACCGAAATACCAGTGTGCAGATCTTGGCCCGCATTTA
CAAGACTATCTTGCCAGAAAAAAAGCGTCGCAGCAGGTCATCAAAAATTTTAAATGGCTAGAGACTTATC
GAAAGCAGCGAGACAGGCGCGAAGGTGCCACCAGATTCGCACGCGGCGGCCCCAGCGCCCAGGCCAGGCC
TCAACTCAAGCACGAGGCGAAGGGGCTCCTTAAGCGCAAGGCCTCGAACTCTCCCACCCACTTCCAACCC
GAAGCTCGGGATCAAGAATCACGTACTGCAGCCAGGTGGAAGTAATTCAAGGCACGCAAGGGCCATAACC
CGTAAAGAGGCCAGGCCCGCGGGAACCACACACGGCACTTACCTGTGTTCTGGCGGCAAACCCGTTGCGA
AAAAGAACGTTCACGGCGACTACTGCACTTATATACGGTTCTCCCCCACCCTCGGGAAAAAGGCGGAGCC
AGTACACGACATCACTTTCCCAGTTTACCCCGCGCCACCTTCTCTAGGCACCGGGTCAATTGCCGACCCC
TCCCCCCAACTTCTCGGGGACTGTGGGCGATGTGCGCTCTGCCCACTGACGGGCACCGGAGCCTCACGTT
AATTAACCAAGGTACCCATTGGCGGCCGCCCTCAGAAGCCATAGAGCCCACCGCATCCCCAGCATGCCTG
CTATTGTCTTCCCAATCCTCCCCCTTGCTGTCCTGCCCCACCCCACCCCCCAGAATAGAATGACACCTAC
TCAGACAATGCGATGCAATTTCCTCATTTTATTAGGAAAGGACAGTGGGAGTGGCACCTTCCAGGGTCAA
GGAAGGCACGGGGGAGGGGCAAACAACAGATGGCTGGCAACTAGAAGGCACAGTCGAGGCTGATCAGCGA
GCTTAATTAATTACTTGTACAGCTCGTCCATGCCGAGAGTGATCCCGGCGGCGGTCACGAACTCCAGCAG
GACCATGTGATCGCGCTTCTCGTTGGGGTCTTTGCTCAGGGCGGACTGGGTGCTCAGGTAGTGGTTGTCG
GGCAGCAGCACGGGGCCGTCGCCGATGGGGGTGTTCTGCTGGTAGTGGTCGGCGAGCTGCACGCTGCCGT
CCTCGATGTTGTGGCGGATCTTGAAGTTCACCTTGATGCCGTTCTTCTGCTTGTCGGCCATGATATAGAC
GTTGTGGCTGTTGTAGTTGTACTCCAGCTTGTGCCCCAGGATGTTGCCGTCCTCCTTGAAGTCGATGCCC
TTCAGCTCGATGCGGTTCACCAGGGTGTCGCCCTCGAACTTCACCTCGGCGCGGGTCTTGTAGTTGCCGT
CGTCCTTGAAGAAGATGGTGCGCTCCTGGACGTAGCCTTCGGGCATGGCGGACTTGAAGAAGTCGTGCTG
CTTCATGTGGTCGGGGTAGCGGCTGAAGCACTGCACGCCGTAGGTCAGGGTGGTCACGAGGGTGGGCCAG
GGCACGGGCAGCTTGCCGGTGGTGCAGATGAACTTCAGGGTCAGCTTGCCGTAGGTGGCATCGCCCTCGC
CCTCGCCGGACACGCTGAACTTGTGGCCGTTTACGTCGCCGTCCAGCTCGACCAGGATGGGCACCACCCC
GGTGAACAGCTCCTCGCCCTTGCTCACCATTGGCCCGGGATTCTCTTCGACATCCCCTGCTTGTTTCAAC
AGGGAGAAGTTAGTGGCATCGATGGCACCGGGCTTGCGGGTCATGCACCAGGTGCGCGGTCCTTCGGGCA
CCTCGACGTCGGCGGTGACGGTGAAGCCGAGCCGCTCGTAGAAGGGGAGGTTGCGGGGCGCGGAGGTCTC
CAGGAAGGCGGGCACCCCGGCGCGCTCGGCCGCCTCCACTCCGGGGAGCACGACGGCGCTGCCCAGACCC
TTGCCCTGGTGGTCGGGCGAGACGCCGACGGTGGCCAGGAACCACGCGGGCTCCTTGGGCCGGTGCGGCG
CCAGGAGGCCTTCCATCTGTTGCTGCGCGGCCAGCCGGGAACCGCTCAACTCGGCCATGCGCGGGCCGAT
CTCGGCGAACACCGCCCCCGCTTCGACGCTCTCCGGCGTGGTCCAGACCGCCACCGCGGCGCCGTCGTCC
GCGACCCACACCTTGCCGATGTCGAGCCCGACGCGCGTGAGGAAGAGTTCTTGCAGCTCGGTGACCCGCT
CGATGTGGCGGTCCGGGTCGACGGTGTGGCGCGTGGCGGGGTAGTCGGCGAACGCGGCGGCGAGGGTGCG
TACGGCCCGGGGGACGTCGTCGCGGGTGGCGAGGCGCACCGTGGGCTTGTACTCGGTCCCCATGGTGGCG
TTGGCTGCAGGTCGAAAGGCCCGGAGATGAGGAAGAGGAGAACAGCGCGGCAGACGTGCGCTTTTGAAGC
GTGCAGAATGCCGGGCCTCCGGAGGACCTTCGGGCGCCCGCCCCGCCCCTGAGCCCGCCCCTGAGCCCGC
CCCCGGACCCACCCCTTCCCAGCCTCTGAGCCCAGAAAGCGAAGGAGCAAAGCTGCTATTGGCCGCTGCC
CCAAAGGCCTACCCGCTTCCATTGCTCAGCGGTGCTGTCCATCTGCACGAGACTAGTGAGACGTGCTACT
TCCATTTGTCACGTCCTGCACGACGCGAGCTGCGGGGCGGGGGGGAACTTCCTGACTAGGGGAGGAGTAG
AAGGTGGCGCGAAGGGGCCACCAAAGAACGGAGCCGGTTGGCGCCTACCGGTGGATGTGGAATGTGTGCG
AGGCCAGAGGCCACTTGTGTAGCGCCAAGTGCCCAGCGGGGCTGCTAAAGCGCATGCTCCAGACTGCCTT
GGGAAAAGCGCCTCCCCTACCCGGTAGAATTGCTAGCACCGGTGGTGGAGAGTTTGGAATCTGTCTGATT
GTCTGATTCTGTGAACAGTTGTCTTACATACAGGTGATTAGTTAGACCTGGTGTCTTCAATTCAGGTAAC
AAGTTGTTTGGGAGCGTCTAACTGGTCTGTGAAAGCCAGAACTCCTAATGCATACTAGGGGATCAAATAC
TTATTTCCCTCAATGAAAAACAAATAAATTAAAATAAATTCTTTAAAGTTATTTTCTTGATTTTCTTTTT
GATATTCTGTCTCTCCATGTTAGAATACATCTACCATTAAAAGTATAGAATGATCATGTCTTTATTAGTG
GACAAACCAACAAAATCAGCAAGGGATCAAATACTTTTTACTCTCACTGTAGGTACCAGAGACGCAAGAC
ACTGCGGATCGAGACGCATTGCGTGGTTCGACTGGCCGTCGTTTTACAACGAAAGGGCCTCGTGATACGC
CTATTGACTCCAGCGTAACTGGACTGCAATCAACTCACTGGCTCACCTTCACGGGTGGGCCTTTCTTCGG
TAGAAAATCAAAGGATCTTCTTGAGATCCTTTTTTTCTGCGCGTAATCTGCTGCTTGCAAACAAAAAAAC
CACCGCTACCAGCGGTGGTTTGTTTGCCGGATCAAGAGCTACCAACTCTTTTTCCGAGGTAACTGGCTTC
AGCAGAGCGCAGATACCAAATACTGTTCTTCTAGTGTAGCCGTAGTTAGGCCACCACTTCAAGAACTCTG
TAGCACCGCCTACATACCTCGCTCTGCTAATCCTGTTACCAGTGGCTGCTGCCAGTGGCGATAAGTCGTG
TCTTACCGGGTTGGACTCAAGACGATAGTTACCGGATAAGGCGCAGCGGTCGGGCTGAACGGGGGGTTCG
TGCACACAGCCCAGCTTGGAGCGAACGACCTACACCGAACTGAGATACCTACAGCGTGAGCTATGAGAAA
GCGCCACGCTTCCCGAAGGGAGAAAGGCGGACAGGTATCCGGTAAGCGGCAGGGTCGGAACAGGAGAGCG
CACGAGGGAGCTTCCAGGGGGAAACGCCTGGTATCTTTATAGTCCTGTCGGGTTTCGCCACCTCTGACTT
GAGCATCGATTTTTGTGATGCTCGTCAGGGGGGCGGAGCCTATGGAAAAACGCCAGCAACGCAGAAAGGC
CCACCCGAAGGTGAGCCAGGTGATTACATTTGGGCCCTCATCAGAGGTTTTCACCGTCATCACCGAAACG
CGCGAGGCAGCTGCGGTAAAGCTCATCAGCGTGGTCGTGAAGCGATTCACAGATGTCTGCCTGTTCATCC
GCGTCCAGCTCGTTGAGTTTCTCCAGAAGCGTTAATGTCTGGCTTCTGATAAAGCGGGCCATGTTAAGGG
CGGTTTTTTCCTGTTTGGTCACTTACCAATGCTTAATCAGTGAGGCACCTATCTCAGCGATCTGTCTATT
TCGTTCATCCATAGTTGCCTGACTCCCCGTCGTGTAGATAACTACGATGCGGGAGGGCTTACCATCTGGC
CCCAGTTCTGCAATGATACCGCGGGACCCACGCTCACCGGCTCCAGATTTATCAGCAATAAACCAGCCAG
CCGGGAGGGCCGAGCGCAGAAGTGATCCTGCAACTTTATCCGCCTCCATCCAGTCTATTAATTGTTGCCG
GGAAGCTAGAGTAAGTAGTTCGCCAGTTAATAGTTTGCGCAACGTTGTTGCCATTGCTACAGGCATCGTG
GTGTCACGCTCGTCGTTTGGTATGGCTTCATTCAGCTCCGGTTCCCAACGATCAAGGCGAGTTACATGAT
CCCCCATGTTGTGCAAAAAAGCGGTTAGCTCCTTCGGTCCTCCGATCGTTGCCAGAAGTAAGTTGGCCGC
AGTGTTATCACTCATGGTTATGGCAGCACTGCATAATTCTCTTACTGTCATGCCATCCGTGAGATGCTTT
TCTGTGACTGGTGAGTACTCAACCAAGTCATTCTGAGAATAGTGTATGCGGCGACCGAGTTGCTCTTGCC
CGGCGTCAATACGGGATAATACCGCGCCACATAGCAGAACTTTAAAAGTGCTCATCATTGGAAAACGTTC
TTCGGGGCGTAAACTCTCAAGGATCTTACCGCTGTTGAGATCCAGTTCGATGTAACCCACTCGTGCACCC
AACTGATCTTCAGCATCTTTTACTTTCACCAGCGTTTCTGGGTGAGCAAAAACAGGAAGGCAAAATGCCG
CAAAAAAGGGAATAAGGGCGACACGGAAATGTTGAATACTCATTTTAGCTTCCTTAGCTCCTGAAAATCT
CGATAACTCAAAAAATACGCCCGGTAGTGATCTTATTTCATTATGGTGAAAGTTGGAACCTCTTACGTGC
CGATCAAGTCAAAAGCCTCCGGTCGGAGGCTTTTGACTTTCTGCTATGGAGGTCAGGTATGATTTAAATG
GTCAGTAACGACCGAGCGCAGCGAGTCAGTGAGCGAGGAAGCGGCACACAGGAAACAGCTATGACCGTCT
CGGTTGGCAGTGACTCCGTCTCTGGGCCCTACAGTGAGAGTAAAAAGTATTTGATCCCTTGCTGATTTTG
TTGGTTTGTCCACTAATAAAGACATGATCATTCTATACTTTTAATGGTAGATGTATTCTAACATGGAGAG
ACAGAATATCAAAAAGAAAATCCAGAAAATAACTTTAAAGAATTTATTTTAATTTATTTGTTTTTCATTG
AGGGTAATAAGTATTTGATCCCTCTATCCAAAAGCACCTCGAGGGCCCATGAGGACAGCTAAAACAATAA
GTAATGTAAAATACAGCATAGCAAAACTTTAACCTCCAAATCAAGCCTCTACTTGAATCCTTTTCTGAGG
GATGAATAAGGCATAGGCATCAGGGGCTGTTGCCAATGTGCATTAGCTGTTTGCAGCCTCACCTTCTTTC
ATGGAGTTTAAGATATAGTGTATTTTCCCAAGGTTTGAACTAGCTCTTCATTTCTTTATGTTTTAAATGC
ACTGACCTCCCACATTCCCTTTTTAGTAAAATATTCAGAAATAATTTAAATACATCATTGCAATGAAAAT
AAATGTTTTTTATTAGGCAGAATCCAGATGCTCAAGGCCCTTCATAATATCCCCCAGTTTAGTAGTTGGA
CTTAGGGAACAAAGGAACCTTTAATAGAAATTGGACAGCAAGAAAGCGAGCTTAGTGATACTTGTGGGCC
AGGGCATTAGCCACACCAGCCACCACTTTCTGATAGGCAGCCTGCACTGGTGGGGTGAATTCTTTGCCAA
AGTGATGGGCCAGCACACAGACCAGCACGTTGCCCAGGAGCTGTGGGAGGAAGATAAGAGGTATGAACAT
GATTAGCAAAAGGGCCTAGCTTGGACTCAGAATAATCCAGCCTTATCCCAACCATAAAATAAAAGCAGAA
TGGTAGCTGGATTGTAGCTGCTATTAGCAATATGAAACCTCTTACATCAGTTACAATTTATATGCAGAAA
TATTTATATGCAGAAATATTGCTATTGCCTTAACCCAGAAATTATCACTGTTATTCTTTAGAATGGTGCA
AAGAGGCATGATACATTGTATCATTATTGCCCTGAAAGAAAGAGATTAGGGAAAGTATTAGAAATAAGAT
AAACAAAAAAGTATATTAAAAGAAGAAAGCATTTTTTAAAATTACAAATGCAAAATTACCCTGATTTGGT
CAATATGTGTACACATATTAAAACATTACACTTTAACCCATAAATATGTATAATGATTATGTATCAATTA
AAAATAAAAGAAAATAAAGTAGGGAGATTATGAATATGCAAATAAGCACACATATATTCCAAATAGTAAT
GTACTAGGCAGACTGTGTAAAGTTTTTTTTTAAGTTACTTAATGTATCTCAGAGATATTTCCTTTTGTTA
TACACAATGTTAAGGCATTAAGTATAATAGTAAAAATTGCGGAGAAGAAAAAAAAAGAAAGCAAGAATTA
AACAAAAGAAAACAATTGTTATGAACAGCAAATAAAAGAAACTAAAACGATCCTGAGACTTCCACACTGA
TGCAATCATTCGTCTGTTTCCCATTCTAAACTGTACCCTGTTACTTCTCCCCTTCCTATGACATGAACTT
AACCATAGAAAAGAAGGGGAAAGAAAACATCAAGGGTCCCATAGACTCACCCTGAAGTTCTCAGGATCCA
CGTGCAGCTTGTCACAGTGCAGCTCACTCAGTGTGGCAAAGGTGCCCTTGAGGTTGTCCAGGTGAGCCAG
GCCATCACTAAAGGCACCGAGCACTTTCTTGCCATGAGCCTTCACCTTAGGGTTGCCCATAACAGCATCA
GGAGTGGACAGATCCCCAAAGGACTCAAAGAACCTCTGGGTCCAAGGGTAGACCACCAGCAGCCTAAGGG
TGGGAAAATAGACCAATAGGCAGAGAGAGTCAGTGCCTATCAGAAACCCAAGAGTCTTCTCTGTCTCCAC
ATGCCCAGTTTCTATTGGTCTCCTTAAACCTGTCTTGTAACCTTGATACCAACCTGCCCAGGGCCTCACC
ACCAACTTCATCCACGTTCACCTTGCCCCACAGGGCAGTAACGGCAGACTTCTCCTCAGGAGTCAGGTGC
ACCATGGTGTCTGTTTGAGGTTGCTAGTGAACACAGTTGTGTCAGAAGCAAATGTAAGCAATAGATGGCT
CTGCCCTGACTTTTATGCCCAGCCCTGGCTCCTGCCCTCCCTGCTCCTGGGAGTAGATTGGCCAACCCTA
GGGTGTGGCTCCACAGGGTGAGGTCTAAGTGATGACAGCCGTACCTGTCCTTGGCTCTTCTGGCACTGGC
TTAGGAGTTGGACTTCAAACCCTCAGCCCTCCCTCTAAGATATATCTCTTGGCCCCATACCATCAGTACA
AATTGCTACTAAAAACATCCTCCTTTGCAAGTGTATTTACGCTTCTTTGAGAAACATCTTCTTCGTTAGT
GGCCTGCCCCTCATTCCCACTTTAATATCCAGAATCACTATAAGAAGAATATAATAAGAGGAATAACTCT
TATTATAGGTAAGGGAAAATTAAGAGGCATACGTGATGGGATGAGTAAGAGAGGAGAGGGAAGGATTAAT
GGATGATAAAATCTACTACTATTTGTTGAGACCTTTTATAGTCTAATCAATTTTGCTATTGTTTTCCATC
CTCACGCTAACTCCATAAAAAAACACTATTATTATCTTTATTTTGCCATGACAAGACTGAGCTCAGAAGA
GTCAAGCATTTGCCTAAGGTCGGACATGTCAGAGGCAGTGCCAGACCTATGTGAGACTCTGCAGCTACTG
CTCATGGGCCCTGTGCTGCACTGATGAGGAGGATCAGATGGATGGGGCAATGAAGCAAAGGAATCATTCT
GTGGATAAAGGAGACAGCCATGAAGAAGTCTATGACTGTAAATTTGGGAGCAGGAGTCTCTAAGGACTTG
GATTTCAAGGAATTTTGACTCAGCAAACACAAGACCCTCACGGTGACTTTGCGAGCTGGTGTGCCAGATG
TGTCTATCAGAGGTTCCAGGGAGGGTGGGGTGGGGTCAGGGCTGGCCACCAGCTATCAGGGCCCAGATGG
GTTATAGGCTGGCAGGCTCAGATAGGTGGTTAGGTCAGGTTGGTGGTGCTGGGTGGAGTCCATGACTCCC
AGGAGCCAGGAGAGATAGACCATGAGTAGAGGGCAGACATGGGAAAGGTGGGGGAGGCACAGCATAGCAG
CATTTTTCATTCTACTACTACATGGGACTGCTCCCCTATACCCCCAGCTAGGGGCAAGTGCCTTGACTCC
TATGTTTTCAGGATCATCATCTATAAAGTAAGAGTAATAATTGTGTCTATCTCATAGGGTTATTATGAGG
ATCAAAGGAGATGCACACTCTCTGGACCAGTGGCCTAACAGTTCAGGACAGAGCTATGGGCTTCCTATGT
ATGGGTCAGTGGTCTCAATGTAGCAGGCAAGTTCCAGAAGATAGCATCAACCACTGTTAGAGATATACTG
CCAGTCTCAGAGCCTGATGTTAATTTAGCAATGGGCTGGGACCCTCCTCCAGTAGAACCTTCTAACCAGC
TGCTGCAGTCAAAGTCGAATGCAGCTGGTTAGACTTTTTTTAATGAAAGCTTGTACCAGTGGGGCCTCTA
AGACTAAGTCACTCTGTCTCACCGTGTCTTAGCCAGTTCCTTACAGCTTGCCCTGATGGGAGATAGAGAA
TGGGTATCCTCCAACAAAAAAATAAATTTTCA
Features (pLannotate 1.2.2; 31 found; start..end, strand, type, name):
    199..399     -  CDS            C9orf85 (fragment): CI085_HUMAN - Experimental evidence at protein level: Swiss-Prot protein existence level 1. From Homo sapiens (Human).
   1034..1051    +  promoter       LEU2 promoter (fragment): S. cerevisiae LEU2
   1323..1391    +  CDS            large T antigen (fragment): large T antigen from SV40 (simian virus 40)
   1414..1495    +  polyA_signal   SV40 poly(A) signal: SV40 polyadenylation signal
   1529..1864    -  CDS            CD247 (fragment): CD3Z_HUMAN - Also known as CD3Z, T3Z, TCRZ. Experimental evidence at protein level: Swiss-Prot protein existence level 1. Part of the TCR-CD3 complex present on T-lymphocyte cell surface that plays an essential role in adaptive immune response. When antigen presenting cells (APCs) activate T-cell receptor (TCR), TCR- mediated signals are transmitted across the cell membrane by the CD3 chains CD3D, CD3E, CD3G and CD3Z. All CD3 chains contain immunoreceptor tyrosine-based activation motifs (ITAMs) in their cytoplasmic domain. Upon TCR engagement, these motifs become phosphorylated by Src family
   1865..2068    -  CDS            CD28 (fragment): CD28_HUMAN - Experimental evidence at protein level: Swiss-Prot protein existence level 1. Involved in T-cell activation, the induction of cell proliferation and cytokine production and promotion of T-cell survival. Enhances the production of IL4 and IL10 in T-cells in conjunction with TCR/CD3 ligation and CD40L costimulation (PubMed:8617933). Isoform 3 enhances CD40L-mediated activation of NF-kappa-B and kinases MAPK8 and PAK2 in T-cells (PubMed:15067037). From Homo sapiens (Human).
   2291..2551    -  CDS            IGLV5-48 (fragment): LV548_HUMAN - Experimental evidence at protein level: Swiss-Prot protein existence level 1. Probable non-functional open reading frame (ORF) of V region of the variable domain of immunoglobulin light chains (PubMed:24600447). Non-functional ORF generally cannot participate in the synthesis of a productive immunoglobulin chain due to altered V- (D)-J or switch recombination and/or splicing site (at mRNA level) and/or conserved amino acid change (protein level) (PubMed:9619395). Immunoglobulins, also known as antibodies, are membrane-bound or secreted glycoproteins produced by B lymphocytes. In
   2609..2974    -  CDS            HVM46_MOUSE (fragment): Experimental evidence at protein level: Swiss-Prot protein existence level 1. From Mus musculus (Mouse).
   2978..3037    -  CDS            CD8A (fragment): CD8A_HUMAN - Also known as MAL. Experimental evidence at protein level: Swiss-Prot protein existence level 1. Integral membrane glycoprotein that plays an essential role in the immune response and serves multiple functions in responses against both external and internal offenses. In T-cells, functions primarily as a coreceptor for MHC class I molecule:peptide complex. The antigens presented by class I peptides are derived from cytosolic proteins while class II derived from extracellular proteins. Interacts simultaneously with the T-cell receptor (TCR) and the MHC class I proteins presented by
   3094..3297    -  intron         EF-1α intron A: truncated intron upstream of the start codon of human EF-1α
   3923..4032    -  intron         EF-1α intron A (fragment): intron upstream of the start codon of human EF-1α
   4033..4244    -  promoter       EF-1α core promoter: core promoter for human elongation factor EF-1α
   4309..4533    -  polyA_signal   bGH poly(A) signal: bovine growth hormone polyadenylation signal
   4561..5280    -  CDS            EGFP: the original enhanced GFP (Yang et al., 1996) mammalian codon-optimized
   5344..5938    -  CDS            PuroR (fragment): puromycin N-acetyltransferase; pac from Streptomyces alboniger; confers resistance to puromycin
   5963..6462    -  promoter       PGK promoter: mouse phosphoglycerate kinase 1 promoter
   6891..6911    +  CDS            lacZα (fragment): LacZα fragment of β-galactosidase; lacZ fragment
   6970..6999    +  terminator     T3Te terminator: phage T3 early transcription terminator
   7021..7608    +  rep_origin     ori: high-copy-number ColE1/pMB1/pBR322/pUC origin of replication
   7620..7647    -  terminator     T7Te terminator: phage T7 early transcription terminator
   7671..7862    -  CDS            rop: Rop protein, which maintains plasmids at low copy number; rop
   7863..8723    -  CDS            AmpR: β-lactamase; bla; confers resistance to ampicillin, carbenicillin, and related antibiotics
   8724..8826    -  promoter       cat promoter: promoter of the E. coli cat gene encoding chloramphenicol acetyltransferase
   8827..8858    -  terminator     tonB terminator: bidirectional E. coli tonB-P14 transcription terminator
   8897..8934    +  rep_origin     RSF ori (fragment): Plasmids containing the RSF 1030 origin of replication can be propagated in E. coli cells that contain additional plasmids with compatible origins.
   9247..9641    -  polyA_signal   β-globin poly(A): human β-globin polyadenylation signal
   9645..9767    -  CDS            HBB: HBB_COLGU - Experimental evidence at transcript level: Swiss-Prot protein existence level 2. Involved in oxygen transport from the lung to the various peripheral tissues. From Colobus guereza (Mantled guereza) (Eastern black-and-white colobus monkey).
   9771..10162   -  intron         β-globin intron (fragment): internally truncated intron from human β-globin
  10532..10620   -  intron         β-globin intron (fragment): internally truncated intron from human β-globin
  10624..10938   -  CDS            HBB (fragment): HBB_HAPGR - Experimental evidence at protein level: Swiss-Prot protein existence level 1. Involved in oxygen transport from the lung to the various peripheral tissues. From Hapalemur griseus (Gray gentle lemur) (Eastern lesser bamboo lemur).
  10970..11065   -  CDS            HBB (fragment): HBB_HUMAN - Experimental evidence at protein level: Swiss-Prot protein existence level 1. [Spinorphin]: functions as an endogenous inhibitor of enkephalin-degrading enzymes such as DPP3, and as a selective antagonist of the P2RX3 receptor which is involved in pain signaling, these properties implicate it as a regulator of pain and inflammation. From Homo sapiens (Human).
