[The description below was written by a language model from this plasmid's Addgene catalogue record and pLannotate feature annotations shown in this document.]
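Description:
pQLL-Tc1-3_FR-10 kb is a transposon donor plasmid built on the pQLL backbone and catalogued as a mammalian expression vector. It carries a synthetic cargo of about 10 kb intended to be mobilised by the Tc1-3_FR DNA transposase, a Tc1/mariner-type element judging by its name. The plasmid (12,702 nt) is propagated in E. coli under ampicillin selection. The feature table shows a β-lactamase gene driven by a cat promoter, a ColE1/pUC-type origin accompanied by rop, which fits the recorded low copy number, and flanking phage and tonB transcription terminators that insulate the bacterial module. The transposon terminal inverted repeats that should bracket the cargo are not annotated, so their positions cannot be given from the record. No transposase gene is annotated, so it is presumably supplied from a separate helper construct.

The annotated cargo comprises several units. A mouse PGK promoter drives a puromycin resistance gene followed by EGFP and a bGH polyadenylation signal, giving both drug selection and fluorescent scoring of cells; the linker joining the two coding regions is not annotated. An EF-1α promoter with its intron A drives what looks like a chimeric antigen receptor: a CD8α signal-peptide fragment, immunoglobulin heavy- and light-variable-like segments consistent with an scFv, CD28 sequence and the CD3ζ signalling domain, ending in an SV40 poly(A) signal. The antigen specificity is not stated. A β-globin segment with exons, truncated introns and its poly(A) signal is also present, though whether it serves as an expression unit or as stuffer is not stated. The small C9orf85, LEU2, lacZα and RSF ori hits are probably incidental matches. The construct serves to test transposition of large cargo in mammalian cells.
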