Addgene plasmid #218317: pQLL-Tc1-3_FR-10 kb
Purpose: Donor plasmid of Tc1-3_FR Transposon with 10 kb cargo gene
Depositing lab: Haoyi Wang. Depositing organization: Institute of Zoology, Chinese Academy of Sciences. Publication: Heterologous survey of 130 DNA transposons in human cells highlights their functional divergence and expands the genome engineering toolbox. Zhang T, Tan S, Tang N, Li Y, Zhang C, Sun J, Guo Y, Gao H, Cai Y, Sun W, Wang C, Fu L, Ma H, Wu Y, Hu X, Zhang X, Gee P, Yan W, Zhao Y, Chen Q, Guo B, Wang H, Zhang YE. Cell. 2024 Jul 11;187(14):3741-3760.e30. doi: 10.1016/j.cell.2024.05.007. Epub 2024 Jun 5. PubMed 38843831.
Backbone
  Vector backbone: pQLL
  Vector type: Mammalian Expression
Growth in bacteria
  Bacterial resistance: Ampicillin, 100 μg/mL
  Growth temperature: 37°C
  Growth strain: DH5alpha
  Copy number: Low Copy
Gene/Insert
  Gene/Insert name: 10 kb cargo gene
  Species: Synthetic
  Cloning method: Restriction Enzyme; 5′ cloning site Unknown (unknown if destroyed); 3′ cloning site Unknown (unknown if destroyed)
Terms and licenses: Academic/Nonprofit Terms; Industry Terms: Not Available to Industry
How to cite: pQLL-Tc1-3_FR-10 kb was a gift from Haoyi Wang (Addgene plasmid # 218317 ; http://n2t.net/addgene:218317 ; RRID:Addgene_218317)
